Addgene plasmid #166133: pLenti KO CLDN1 2xgRNA - spCas9 iRFP670 puro
Purpose: This plasmid allows efficient KO of the cldn1 gene, while expressing the far red fluorescent protein iRFP670 and puromycin resistance
Depositing lab: Raphael Gaudin. Publication: Occludin stalls HCV particle dynamics apart from hepatocyte tight junctions, promoting virion internalization. Deffieu MS, Clement CMH, Dorobantu CM, Partiot E, Bare Y, Faklaris O, Riviere B, Ayala-Nunez NV, Baumert TF, Ronde P, Mely Y, Lucansky V, Gaudin R. Hepatology. 2022 Apr 7. doi: 10.1002/hep.32514. PubMed 35388524.
Backbone
  Vector backbone: pLenti spCas9 T2A iRFP670 P2A puro
  Backbone manufacturer: Addgene #122182
  Vector type: Mammalian Expression, Lentiviral, CRISPR
  Selectable markers: Puromycin, Zeocin
Growth in bacteria
  Bacterial resistance: Ampicillin, 100 μg/mL
  Growth temperature: 37°C
  Growth strain: NEB Stable
  Copy number: Unknown
Gene/Insert
  Gene/Insert name: hU6-gRNA and hH1-gRNA targeting cldn1 gene
  gRNA/shRNA sequence: gagcgagtcatggccaacgc and caacagctgcagccccgcgt
  Species: H. sapiens (human)
  GenBank ID: 9076 NG_021418
  Tag / fusion protein: iRFP670 (C terminal on backbone)
  Entrez Gene: CLDN1 (a.k.a. CLD1, ILVASC, SEMP1)
  Cloning method: Restriction Enzyme; 5′ cloning site BsmB1 (destroyed during cloning); 3′ cloning site BsmB1 (destroyed during cloning)
  Sequencing primers: 5′ gggtttattacagggacagcagag; 3′ ggagccaattcccactcctttc
Terms and licenses: Academic/Nonprofit Terms; Industry Terms: Not Available to Industry
How to cite: pLenti KO CLDN1 2xgRNA - spCas9 iRFP670 puro was a gift from Raphael Gaudin (Addgene plasmid # 166133 ; http://n2t.net/addgene:166133 ; RRID:Addgene_166133)
