[The description below was written by a language model from this plasmid's Addgene catalogue record and pLannotate feature annotations shown in this document.]
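Description:
pLenti KO CLDN1 2xgRNA - spCas9 iRFP670 puro is an all-in-one lentiviral CRISPR plasmid of about 14.5 kb, designed to knock out the human claudin-1 gene (CLDN1) in mammalian cells. It is built on the pLenti spCas9 T2A iRFP670 P2A puro backbone. In bacteria it is propagated through a high-copy ColE1/pUC-type origin with ampicillin resistance, and an f1 origin is also present. The viral portion follows a self-inactivating HIV-1 layout. A CMV enhancer/promoter drives a truncated 5' LTR, followed by the Ψ packaging signal with a gag fragment, the RRE for Rev-dependent export of genomic RNA, and the cPPT/CTS. A WPRE and a ΔU3 3' LTR close the transfer cassette, with a bGH polyadenylation signal downstream.

Between the LTRs, two RNA polymerase III units sit in tandem. A human U6 promoter and a human H1 promoter each drive a distinct CLDN1-targeting guide fused to the Streptococcus pyogenes gRNA scaffold. The guides were introduced through BsmBI sites that were destroyed during cloning. Using two guides against the same gene is intended to make disruption more efficient. Downstream, an EF-1α core promoter drives a single polycistronic transcript encoding SpCas9 with a nucleoplasmin NLS, the biliverdin-dependent far-red protein iRFP670, and puromycin N-acetyltransferase. According to the backbone name, these are separated by T2A and P2A peptides, although the feature table does not annotate them. Transduced cells can therefore be identified by far-red fluorescence and enriched with puromycin. Outside the LTRs, an SV40/EM7-driven BleoR cassette provides Zeocin resistance. The associated publication concerns tight-junction proteins in hepatitis C virus entry into hepatocytes.
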