Features (pLannotate 1.2.2; 38 found; start..end, strand, type, name):
     31..83      -  misc_feature   bom (fragment): basis of mobility region from pBR322
    238..617     +  enhancer       CMV enhancer: human cytomegalovirus immediate early enhancer
    618..817     +  promoter       CMV promoter: human cytomegalovirus (CMV) immediate early promoter
    835..1015    +  LTR            5' LTR (truncated): truncated 5' long terminal repeat (LTR) from HIV-1
   1062..1187    +  misc_feature   HIV-1 Ψ: packaging signal of human immunodeficiency virus type 1
   1171..1534    +  CDS            HIV-1 gag (fragment): gag protein from human immunodeficiency virus 1; gag
   1680..1913    +  misc_feature   RRE: The Rev response element (RRE) of HIV-1 allows for Rev-dependent mRNA export from the nucleus to the cytoplasm.
   2290..2390    +  CDS            Rev (fragment): human immunodeficiency virus 1 (HIV-1) Rev protein; rev; enhances nuclear export of unspliced and incompletely spliced viral mRNAs
   2440..2557    +  misc_feature   cPPT/CTS: central polypurine tract and central termination sequence of HIV-1
   2621..2861    +  promoter       U6 promoter: RNA polymerase III promoter for human U6 snRNA
   2884..2959    +  misc_RNA       gRNA scaffold: guide RNA scaffold for the Streptococcus pyogenes CRISPR/Cas9 system
   2973..3187    +  promoter       H1 promoter: human H1 RNA promoter
   3208..3283    +  misc_RNA       gRNA scaffold: guide RNA scaffold for the Streptococcus pyogenes CRISPR/Cas9 system
   3300..3318    +  CDS            small t antigen (fragment): SV40 (simian virus 40) small t antigen
   3344..3555    +  promoter       EF-1α core promoter: core promoter for human elongation factor EF-1α
   3689..5290    +  CDS            Cas9(N): N-terminal portion of Streptococcus pyogenes Cas9 (Zetsche et al., 2015)
   5291..7789    +  CDS            Cas9(C): C-terminal portion of Streptococcus pyogenes Cas9 (Zetsche et al., 2015)
   7790..7837    +  CDS            nucleoplasmin NLS: bipartite nuclear localization signal from nucleoplasmin
   7970..8902    +  CDS            iRFP670: iRFP670 is a basic (constitutively fluorescent) near ir fluorescent protein published in 2013, derived from Rhodopseudomonas palustris CGA009. It has low acid sensitivity. It requires the cofactor biliverdin for fluorescence.
   8986..9583    +  CDS            PuroR (fragment): puromycin N-acetyltransferase; pac from Streptomyces; confers resistance to puromycin
   9599..10187   +  misc_feature   WPRE: woodchuck hepatitis virus posttranscriptional regulatory element
  10238..10257   +  misc_feature   cPPT/CTS (fragment): central polypurine tract and central termination sequence of HIV-1
  10259..10492   +  LTR            3' LTR (ΔU3): self-inactivating 3' long terminal repeat (LTR) from HIV-1
  10524..10748   +  polyA_signal   bGH poly(A) signal: bovine growth hormone polyadenylation signal
  10752..10773   +  promoter       SV40 promoter (fragment): SV40 enhancer and early promoter
  10794..11222   +  rep_origin     f1 ori (sequence partly withheld): f1 bacteriophage origin of replication; arrow indicates direction of (+) strand synthesis
  11236..11565   +  promoter       SV40 promoter: SV40 enhancer and early promoter
  11613..11660   +  promoter       EM7 promoter: synthetic bacterial promoter&nbsp
  11679..12053   +  CDS            BleoR: antibiotic-binding protein; Sh ble from Streptoalloteichus hindustanus; confers resistance to bleomycin, phleomycin, and Zeocin™
  12063..12188   +  CDS            ble (fragment): BLE_KLEPN - Experimental evidence at protein level: Swiss-Prot protein existence level 1. Binding protein with a strong affinity to the bleomycin family of antibiotics. Binds to CL990; an antimitotic-antibiotic compound. From Klebsiella pneumoniae.
  12183..12304   +  polyA_signal   SV40 poly(A) signal: SV40 polyadenylation signal
  12375..12397   -  protein_bind   lac operator (fragment): The lac repressor binds to the lac operator to inhibit transcription in E. coli. This inhibition can be relieved by adding lactose or isopropyl-β-D-thiogalactopyranoside (IPTG). lac repressor encoded by lacI
  12401..12431   -  promoter       lac promoter: promoter for the E. coli lac operon
  12446..12467   -  protein_bind   CAP binding site: CAP binding activates transcription in the presence of cAMP. E. coli catabolite activator protein
  12480..12572   -  CDS            lacI (fragment): lac repressor; lacI; The lac repressor binds to the lac operator to inhibit transcription in E. coli. This inhibition can be relieved by adding lactose or isopropyl-β-D-thiogalactopyranoside (IPTG).
  12755..13343   -  rep_origin     ori: high-copy-number ColE1/pMB1/pBR322/pUC origin of replication
  13514..14374   -  CDS            AmpR: β-lactamase; bla; confers resistance to ampicillin, carbenicillin, and related antibiotics
  14375..14479   -  promoter       AmpR promoter: bla
>Addgene plasmid #166133 | pLenti KO CLDN1 2xgRNA - spCas9 iRFP670 puro | addgene full sequence | sequence record 333282 | Addgene NGS Result
GTCGACGGATCGGGAGATCTCCCGATCCCCTATGGTGCACTCTCAGTACAATCTGCTCTGATGCCGCATA
GTTAAGCCAGTATCTGCTCCCTGCTTGTGTGTTGGAGGTCGCTGAGTAGTGCGCGAGCAAAATTTAAGCT
ACAACAAGGCAAGGCTTGACCGACAATTGCATGAAGAATCTGCTTAGGGTTAGGCGTTTTGCGCTGCTTC
GCGATGTACGGGCCAGATATACGCGTTGACATTGATTATTGACTAGTTATTAATAGTAATCAATTACGGG
GTCATTAGTTCATAGCCCATATATGGAGTTCCGCGTTACATAACTTACGGTAAATGGCCCGCCTGGCTGA
CCGCCCAACGACCCCCGCCCATTGACGTCAATAATGACGTATGTTCCCATAGTAACGCCAATAGGGACTT
TCCATTGACGTCAATGGGTGGAGTATTTACGGTAAACTGCCCACTTGGCAGTACATCAAGTGTATCATAT
GCCAAGTACGCCCCCTATTGACGTCAATGACGGTAAATGGCCCGCCTGGCATTATGCCCAGTACATGACC
TTATGGGACTTTCCTACTTGGCAGTACATCTACGTATTAGTCATCGCTATTACCATGGTGATGCGGTTTT
GGCAGTACATCAATGGGCGTGGATAGCGGTTTGACTCACGGGGATTTCCAAGTCTCCACCCCATTGACGT
CAATGGGAGTTTGTTTTGGCACCAAAATCAACGGGACTTTCCAAAATGTCGTAACAACTCCGCCCCATTG
ACGCAAATGGGCGGTAGGCGTGTACGGTGGGAGGTCTATATAAGCAGCGCGTTTTGCCTGTACTGGGTCT
CTCTGGTTAGACCAGATCTGAGCCTGGGAGCTCTCTGGCTAACTAGGGAACCCACTGCTTAAGCCTCAAT
AAAGCTTGCCTTGAGTGCTTCAAGTAGTGTGTGCCCGTCTGTTGTGTGACTCTGGTAACTAGAGATCCCT
CAGACCCTTTTAGTCAGTGTGGAAAATCTCTAGCAGTGGCGCCCGAACAGGGACTTGAAAGCGAAAGGGA
AACCAGAGGAGCTCTCTCGACGCAGGACTCGGCTTGCTGAAGCGCGCACGGCAAGAGGCGAGGGGCGGCG
ACTGGTGAGTACGCCAAAAATTTTGACTAGCGGAGGCTAGAAGGAGAGAGATGGGTGCGAGAGCGTCAGT
ATTAAGCGGGGGAGAATTAGATCGCGATGGGAAAAAATTCGGTTAAGGCCAGGGGGAAAGAAAAAATATA
AATTAAAACATATAGTATGGGCAAGCAGGGAGCTAGAACGATTCGCAGTTAATCCTGGCCTGTTAGAAAC
ATCAGAAGGCTGTAGACAAATACTGGGACAGCTACAACCATCCCTTCAGACAGGATCAGAAGAACTTAGA
TCATTATATAATACAGTAGCAACCCTCTATTGTGTGCATCAAAGGATAGAGATAAAAGACACCAAGGAAG
CTTTAGACAAGATAGAGGAAGAGCAAAACAAAAGTAAGACCACCGCACAGCAAGCGGCCGCTGATCTTCA
GACCTGGAGGAGGAGATATGAGGGACAATTGGAGAAGTGAATTATATAAATATAAAGTAGTAAAAATTGA
ACCATTAGGAGTAGCACCCACCAAGGCAAAGAGAAGAGTGGTGCAGAGAGAAAAAAGAGCAGTGGGAATA
GGAGCTTTGTTCCTTGGGTTCTTGGGAGCAGCAGGAAGCACTATGGGCGCAGCGTCAATGACGCTGACGG
TACAGGCCAGACAATTATTGTCTGGTATAGTGCAGCAGCAGAACAATTTGCTGAGGGCTATTGAGGCGCA
ACAGCATCTGTTGCAACTCACAGTCTGGGGCATCAAGCAGCTCCAGGCAAGAATCCTGGCTGTGGAAAGA
TACCTAAAGGATCAACAGCTCCTGGGGATTTGGGGTTGCTCTGGAAAACTCATTTGCACCACTGCTGTGC
CTTGGAATGCTAGTTGGAGTAATAAATCTCTGGAACAGATTTGGAATCACACGACCTGGATGGAGTGGGA
CAGAGAAATTAACAATTACACAAGCTTAATACACTCCTTAATTGAAGAATCGCAAAACCAGCAAGAAAAG
AATGAACAAGAATTATTGGAATTAGATAAATGGGCAAGTTTGTGGAATTGGTTTAACATAACAAATTGGC
TGTGGTATATAAAATTATTCATAATGATAGTAGGAGGCTTGGTAGGTTTAAGAATAGTTTTTGCTGTACT
TTCTATAGTGAATAGAGTTAGGCAGGGATATTCACCATTATCGTTTCAGACCCACCTCCCAACCCCGAGG
GGACCCGACAGGCCCGAAGGAATAGAAGAAGAAGGTGGAGAGAGAGACAGAGACAGATCCATTCGATTAG
TGAACGGATCGGCACTGCGTGCGCCAATTCTGCAGACAAATGGCAGTATTCATCCACAATTTTAAAAGAA
AAGGGGGGATTGGGGGGTACAGTGCAGGGGAAAGAATAGTAGACATAATAGCAACAGACATACAAACTAA
AGAATTACAAAAACAAATTACAAAAATTCAAAATTTTCGGGTTTATTACAGGGACAGCAGAGATCCAGTT
TGGTTAATTAAGATAAAGGTCGGGCAGGAAGAGGGCCTATTTCCCATGATTCCTTCATATTTGCATATAC
GATACAAGGCTGTTAGAGAGATAATTGGAATTAATTTGACTGTAAACACAAAGATATTAGTACAAAATAC
GTGACGTAGAAAGTAATAATTTCTTGGGTAGTTTGCAGTTTTAAAATTATGTTTTAAAATGGACTATCAT
ATGCTTACCGTAACTTGAAAGTATTTCGATTTCTTGGCTTTATATATCTTGTGGAAAGGACGGGAGCGAG
TCATGGCCAACGCGTTTTAGAGCTAGAAATAGCAAGTTAAAATAAGGCTAGTCCGTTATCAACTTGAAAA
AGTGGCACCGAGTCGGTGCTTTTTTTCTCGAGGAACGCTGACGTCATCAACCCGCTCCAAGGAATCGCGG
GCCCAGTGTCACTAGGCGGGAACACCCAGCGCGCGTGCGCCCTGGCAGGAAGATGGCTGTGAGGGACAGG
GGAGTGGCGCCCTGCAATATTTGCATGTCGCTATGTGTTCTGGGAAATCACCATAAACGTGAAATGTCTT
TGGATTTGGGAATCTTATAAGTTCTGTATGAGACCACCAACAGCTGCAGCCCCGCGTGTTTTAGAGCTAG
AAATAGCAAGTTAAAATAAGGCTAGTCCGTTATCAACTTGAAAAAGTGGCACCGAGTCGGTGCTTTTTTT
ACAATCTAGCTAGGTCTTGAAAGGAGTGGGAATTGGCTCCGGTGCCCGTCAGTGGGCAGAGCGCACATCG
CCCACAGTCCCCGAGAAGTTGGGGGGAGGGGTCGGCAATTGATCCGGTGCCTAGAGAAGGTGGCGCGGGG
TAAACTGGGAAAGTGATGTCGTGTACTGGCTCCGCCTTTTTCCCGAGGGTGGGGGAGAACCGTATATAAG
TGCAGTAGTCGCCGTGAACGTTCTTTTTCGCAACGGGTTTGCCGCCAGAACACAGGACCGGTGCCACCAT
GGACTATAAGGACCACGACGGAGACTACAAGGATCATGATATTGATTACAAAGACGATGACGATAAGATG
GCCCCAAAGAAGAAGCGGAAGGTCGGTATCCACGGAGTCCCAGCAGCCGACAAGAAGTACAGCATCGGCC
TGGACATCGGCACCAACTCTGTGGGCTGGGCCGTGATCACCGACGAGTACAAGGTGCCCAGCAAGAAATT
CAAGGTGCTGGGCAACACCGACCGGCACAGCATCAAGAAGAACCTGATCGGAGCCCTGCTGTTCGACAGC
GGCGAAACAGCCGAGGCCACCCGGCTGAAGAGAACCGCCAGAAGAAGATACACCAGACGGAAGAACCGGA
TCTGCTATCTGCAAGAGATCTTCAGCAACGAGATGGCCAAGGTGGACGACAGCTTCTTCCACAGACTGGA
AGAGTCCTTCCTGGTGGAAGAGGATAAGAAGCACGAGCGGCACCCCATCTTCGGCAACATCGTGGACGAG
GTGGCCTACCACGAGAAGTACCCCACCATCTACCACCTGAGAAAGAAACTGGTGGACAGCACCGACAAGG
CCGACCTGCGGCTGATCTATCTGGCCCTGGCCCACATGATCAAGTTCCGGGGCCACTTCCTGATCGAGGG
CGACCTGAACCCCGACAACAGCGACGTGGACAAGCTGTTCATCCAGCTGGTGCAGACCTACAACCAGCTG
TTCGAGGAAAACCCCATCAACGCCAGCGGCGTGGACGCCAAGGCCATCCTGTCTGCCAGACTGAGCAAGA
GCAGACGGCTGGAAAATCTGATCGCCCAGCTGCCCGGCGAGAAGAAGAATGGCCTGTTCGGAAACCTGAT
TGCCCTGAGCCTGGGCCTGACCCCCAACTTCAAGAGCAACTTCGACCTGGCCGAGGATGCCAAACTGCAG
CTGAGCAAGGACACCTACGACGACGACCTGGACAACCTGCTGGCCCAGATCGGCGACCAGTACGCCGACC
TGTTTCTGGCCGCCAAGAACCTGTCCGACGCCATCCTGCTGAGCGACATCCTGAGAGTGAACACCGAGAT
CACCAAGGCCCCCCTGAGCGCCTCTATGATCAAGAGATACGACGAGCACCACCAGGACCTGACCCTGCTG
AAAGCTCTCGTGCGGCAGCAGCTGCCTGAGAAGTACAAAGAGATTTTCTTCGACCAGAGCAAGAACGGCT
ACGCCGGCTACATTGACGGCGGAGCCAGCCAGGAAGAGTTCTACAAGTTCATCAAGCCCATCCTGGAAAA
GATGGACGGCACCGAGGAACTGCTCGTGAAGCTGAACAGAGAGGACCTGCTGCGGAAGCAGCGGACCTTC
GACAACGGCAGCATCCCCCACCAGATCCACCTGGGAGAGCTGCACGCCATTCTGCGGCGGCAGGAAGATT
TTTACCCATTCCTGAAGGACAACCGGGAAAAGATCGAGAAGATCCTGACCTTCCGCATCCCCTACTACGT
GGGCCCTCTGGCCAGGGGAAACAGCAGATTCGCCTGGATGACCAGAAAGAGCGAGGAAACCATCACCCCC
TGGAACTTCGAGGAAGTGGTGGACAAGGGCGCTTCCGCCCAGAGCTTCATCGAGCGGATGACCAACTTCG
ATAAGAACCTGCCCAACGAGAAGGTGCTGCCCAAGCACAGCCTGCTGTACGAGTACTTCACCGTGTATAA
CGAGCTGACCAAAGTGAAATACGTGACCGAGGGAATGAGAAAGCCCGCCTTCCTGAGCGGCGAGCAGAAA
AAGGCCATCGTGGACCTGCTGTTCAAGACCAACCGGAAAGTGACCGTGAAGCAGCTGAAAGAGGACTACT
TCAAGAAAATCGAGTGCTTCGACTCCGTGGAAATCTCCGGCGTGGAAGATCGGTTCAACGCCTCCCTGGG
CACATACCACGATCTGCTGAAAATTATCAAGGACAAGGACTTCCTGGACAATGAGGAAAACGAGGACATT
CTGGAAGATATCGTGCTGACCCTGACACTGTTTGAGGACAGAGAGATGATCGAGGAACGGCTGAAAACCT
ATGCCCACCTGTTCGACGACAAAGTGATGAAGCAGCTGAAGCGGCGGAGATACACCGGCTGGGGCAGGCT
GAGCCGGAAGCTGATCAACGGCATCCGGGACAAGCAGTCCGGCAAGACAATCCTGGATTTCCTGAAGTCC
GACGGCTTCGCCAACAGAAACTTCATGCAGCTGATCCACGACGACAGCCTGACCTTTAAAGAGGACATCC
AGAAAGCCCAGGTGTCCGGCCAGGGCGATAGCCTGCACGAGCACATTGCCAATCTGGCCGGCAGCCCCGC
CATTAAGAAGGGCATCCTGCAGACAGTGAAGGTGGTGGACGAGCTCGTGAAAGTGATGGGCCGGCACAAG
CCCGAGAACATCGTGATCGAAATGGCCAGAGAGAACCAGACCACCCAGAAGGGACAGAAGAACAGCCGCG
AGAGAATGAAGCGGATCGAAGAGGGCATCAAAGAGCTGGGCAGCCAGATCCTGAAAGAACACCCCGTGGA
AAACACCCAGCTGCAGAACGAGAAGCTGTACCTGTACTACCTGCAGAATGGGCGGGATATGTACGTGGAC
CAGGAACTGGACATCAACCGGCTGTCCGACTACGATGTGGACCATATCGTGCCTCAGAGCTTTCTGAAGG
ACGACTCCATCGACAACAAGGTGCTGACCAGAAGCGACAAGAACCGGGGCAAGAGCGACAACGTGCCCTC
CGAAGAGGTCGTGAAGAAGATGAAGAACTACTGGCGGCAGCTGCTGAACGCCAAGCTGATTACCCAGAGA
AAGTTCGACAATCTGACCAAGGCCGAGAGAGGCGGCCTGAGCGAACTGGATAAGGCCGGCTTCATCAAGA
GACAGCTGGTGGAAACCCGGCAGATCACAAAGCACGTGGCACAGATCCTGGACTCCCGGATGAACACTAA
GTACGACGAGAATGACAAGCTGATCCGGGAAGTGAAAGTGATCACCCTGAAGTCCAAGCTGGTGTCCGAT
TTCCGGAAGGATTTCCAGTTTTACAAAGTGCGCGAGATCAACAACTACCACCACGCCCACGACGCCTACC
TGAACGCCGTCGTGGGAACCGCCCTGATCAAAAAGTACCCTAAGCTGGAAAGCGAGTTCGTGTACGGCGA
CTACAAGGTGTACGACGTGCGGAAGATGATCGCCAAGAGCGAGCAGGAAATCGGCAAGGCTACCGCCAAG
TACTTCTTCTACAGCAACATCATGAACTTTTTCAAGACCGAGATTACCCTGGCCAACGGCGAGATCCGGA
AGCGGCCTCTGATCGAGACAAACGGCGAAACCGGGGAGATCGTGTGGGATAAGGGCCGGGATTTTGCCAC
CGTGCGGAAAGTGCTGAGCATGCCCCAAGTGAATATCGTGAAAAAGACCGAGGTGCAGACAGGCGGCTTC
AGCAAAGAGTCTATCCTGCCCAAGAGGAACAGCGATAAGCTGATCGCCAGAAAGAAGGACTGGGACCCTA
AGAAGTACGGCGGCTTCGACAGCCCCACCGTGGCCTATTCTGTGCTGGTGGTGGCCAAAGTGGAAAAGGG
CAAGTCCAAGAAACTGAAGAGTGTGAAAGAGCTGCTGGGGATCACCATCATGGAAAGAAGCAGCTTCGAG
AAGAATCCCATCGACTTTCTGGAAGCCAAGGGCTACAAAGAAGTGAAAAAGGACCTGATCATCAAGCTGC
CTAAGTACTCCCTGTTCGAGCTGGAAAACGGCCGGAAGAGAATGCTGGCCTCTGCCGGCGAACTGCAGAA
GGGAAACGAACTGGCCCTGCCCTCCAAATATGTGAACTTCCTGTACCTGGCCAGCCACTATGAGAAGCTG
AAGGGCTCCCCCGAGGATAATGAGCAGAAACAGCTGTTTGTGGAACAGCACAAGCACTACCTGGACGAGA
TCATCGAGCAGATCAGCGAGTTCTCCAAGAGAGTGATCCTGGCCGACGCTAATCTGGACAAAGTGCTGTC
CGCCTACAACAAGCACCGGGATAAGCCCATCAGAGAGCAGGCCGAGAATATCATCCACCTGTTTACCCTG
ACCAATCTGGGAGCCCCTGCCGCCTTCAAGTACTTTGACACCACCATCGACCGGAAGAGGTACACCAGCA
CCAAAGAGGTGCTGGACGCCACCCTGATCCACCAGAGCATCACCGGCCTGTACGAGACACGGATCGACCT
GTCTCAGCTGGGAGGCGACAAAAGGCCGGCGGCCACGAAAAAGGCCGGCCAGGCAAAAAAGAAAAAGGAA
TTCGAGGGCAGAGGAAGTCTGCTAACATGCGGTGACGTCGAGGAGAATCCTGGCCCAATGGGCGTGGCCG
ACTTGATCAAGAAGTTCGAGTCCATCTCCAAGGAGGAGGGGGATCCACCGGTCGCCACCATGGCGCGTAA
GGTCGATCTCACCTCCTGCGATCGCGAGCCGATCCACATCCCCGGCAGCATTCAGCCGTGCGGCTGCCTG
CTAGCCTGCGACGCGCAGGCGGTGCGGATCACGCGCATTACGGAAAATGCCGGCGCGTTCTTTGGACGCG
AAACTCCGCGGGTCGGTGAGCTACTCGCCGATTACTTCGGCGAGACCGAAGCCCATGCGCTGCGCAACGC
ACTGGCGCAGTCCTCCGATCCAAAGCGACCGGCGCTGATCTTCGGTTGGCGCGACGGCCTGACCGGCCGC
ACCTTCGACATCTCACTGCATCGCCATGACGGTACATCGATCATCGAGTTCGAGCCTGCGGCGGCCGAAC
AGGCCGACAATCCGCTGCGGCTGACGCGGCAGATCATCGCGCGCACCAAAGAACTGAAGTCGCTCGAAGA
GATGGCCGCACGGGTGCCGCGCTATCTGCAGGCGATGCTCGGCTATCACCGCGTGATGTTGTACCGCTTC
GCGGACGACGGCTCCGGGATGGTGATCGGCGAGGCGAAGCGCAGCGACCTCGAGAGCTTTCTCGGTCAGC
ACTTTCCGGCGTCGCTGGTCCCGCAGCAGGCGCGGCTACTGTACTTGAAGAACGCGATCCGCGTGGTCTC
GGATTCGCGCGGCATCAGCAGCCGGATCGTGCCCGAGCACGACGCCTCCGGCGCCGCGCTCGATCTGTCG
TTCGCGCACCTGCGCAGCATCTCGCCCTGCCATCTCGAATTTCTGCGGAACATGGGCGTCAGCGCCTCGA
TGTCGCTGTCGATCATCATTGACGGCACGCTATGGGGATTGATCATCTGTCATCATTACGAGCCGCGTGC
CGTGCCGATGGCGCAGCGCGTCGCGGCCGAAATGTTCGCCGACTTCTTATCGCTGCACTTCACCGCCGCC
CACCACCAACGCTCTAGAAGCGCTGGTACCGGATCCGGCGCAACAAACTTCTCTCTGCTGAAACAAGCCG
GAGATGTCGAAGAGAATCCTGGACCGACCGAGTACAAGCCCACGGTGCGCCTCGCCACCCGCGACGACGT
CCCCAGGGCCGTACGCACCCTCGCCGCCGCGTTCGCCGACTACCCCGCCACGCGCCACACCGTCGATCCG
GACCGCCACATCGAGCGGGTCACCGAGCTGCAAGAACTCTTCCTCACGCGCGTCGGGCTCGACATCGGCA
AGGTGTGGGTCGCGGACGACGGCGCCGCGGTGGCGGTCTGGACCACGCCGGAGAGCGTCGAAGCGGGGGC
GGTGTTCGCCGAGATCGGCCCGCGCATGGCCGAGTTGAGCGGTTCCCGGCTGGCCGCGCAGCAACAGATG
GAAGGCCTCCTGGCGCCGCACCGGCCCAAGGAGCCCGCGTGGTTCCTGGCCACCGTCGGAGTCTCGCCCG
ACCACCAGGGCAAGGGTCTGGGCAGCGCCGTCGTGCTCCCCGGAGTGGAGGCGGCCGAGCGCGCCGGGGT
GCCCGCCTTCCTGGAGACCTCCGCGCCCCGCAACCTCCCCTTCTACGAGCGGCTCGGCTTCACCGTCACC
GCCGACGTCGAGGTGCCCGAAGGACCGCGCACCTGGTGCATGACCCGCAAGCCCGGTGCCTGAACGCGTT
AAGTCGACAATCAACCTCTGGATTACAAAATTTGTGAAAGATTGACTGGTATTCTTAACTATGTTGCTCC
TTTTACGCTATGTGGATACGCTGCTTTAATGCCTTTGTATCATGCTATTGCTTCCCGTATGGCTTTCATT
TTCTCCTCCTTGTATAAATCCTGGTTGCTGTCTCTTTATGAGGAGTTGTGGCCCGTTGTCAGGCAACGTG
GCGTGGTGTGCACTGTGTTTGCTGACGCAACCCCCACTGGTTGGGGCATTGCCACCACCTGTCAGCTCCT
TTCCGGGACTTTCGCTTTCCCCCTCCCTATTGCCACGGCGGAACTCATCGCCGCCTGCCTTGCCCGCTGC
TGGACAGGGGCTCGGCTGTTGGGCACTGACAATTCCGTGGTGTTGTCGGGGAAATCATCGTCCTTTCCTT
GGCTGCTCGCCTGTGTTGCCACCTGGATTCTGCGCGGGACGTCCTTCTGCTACGTCCCTTCGGCCCTCAA
TCCAGCGGACCTTCCTTCCCGCGGCCTGCTGCCGGCTCTGCGGCCTCTTCCGCGTCTTCGCCTTCGCCCT
CAGACGAGTCGGATCTCCCTTTGGGCCGCCTCCCCGCGTCGACTTTAAGACCAATGACTTACAAGGCAGC
TGTAGATCTTAGCCACTTTTTAAAAGAAAAGGGGGGACTGGAAGGGCTAATTCACTCCCAACGAAGACAA
GATCTGCTTTTTGCTTGTACTGGGTCTCTCTGGTTAGACCAGATCTGAGCCTGGGAGCTCTCTGGCTAAC
TAGGGAACCCACTGCTTAAGCCTCAATAAAGCTTGCCTTGAGTGCTTCAAGTAGTGTGTGCCCGTCTGTT
GTGTGACTCTGGTAACTAGAGATCCCTCAGACCCTTTTAGTCAGTGTGGAAAATCTCTAGCAGGGCCCGT
TTAAACCCGCTGATCAGCCTCGACTGTGCCTTCTAGTTGCCAGCCATCTGTTGTTTGCCCCTCCCCCGTG
CCTTCCTTGACCCTGGAAGGTGCCACTCCCACTGTCCTTTCCTAATAAAATGAGGAAATTGCATCGCATT
GTCTGAGTAGGTGTCATTCTATTCTGGGGGGTGGGGTGGGGCAGGACAGCAAGGGGGAGGATTGGGAAGA
CAATAGCAGGCATGCTGGGGATGCGGTGGGCTCTATGGCTTCTGAGGCGGAAAGAACCAGCTGGGGCTCT
AGGGGGTATCCCC
[124 nt withheld, positions 10794-10917]
C
[91 nt withheld, positions 10919-11009]
A
[49 nt withheld, positions 11011-11059]
CCTTTGACGTTGGAGTCCACGTTCTTT
[37 nt withheld, positions 11087-11123]
ACCCTATCTCGGTCTATTCTTTTGATTTATAAGGGATTTTGCCGATTTCGGCCTATTGGTTAAAAAATGA
GCTGATTTAACAAAAATTTAACGCGAATTAATTCTGTGGAATGTGTGTCAGTTAGGGTGTGGAAAGTCCC
CAGGCTCCCCAGCAGGCAGAAGTATGCAAAGCATGCATCTCAATTAGTCAGCAACCAGGTGTGGAAAGTC
CCCAGGCTCCCCAGCAGGCAGAAGTATGCAAAGCATGCATCTCAATTAGTCAGCAACCATAGTCCCGCCC
CTAACTCCGCCCATCCCGCCCCTAACTCCGCCCAGTTCCGCCCATTCTCCGCCCCATGGCTGACTAATTT
TTTTTATTTATGCAGAGGCCGAGGCCGCCTCTGCCTCTGAGCTATTCCAGAAGTAGTGAGGAGGCTTTTT
TGGAGGCCTAGGCTTTTGCAAAAAGCTCCCGGGAGCTTGTATATCCATTTTCGGATCTGATCAGCACGTG
TTGACAATTAATCATCGGCATAGTATATCGGCATAGTATAATACGACAAGGTGAGGAACTAAACCATGGC
CAAGTTGACCAGTGCCGTTCCGGTGCTCACCGCGCGCGACGTCGCCGGAGCGGTCGAGTTCTGGACCGAC
CGGCTCGGGTTCTCCCGGGACTTCGTGGAGGACGACTTCGCCGGTGTGGTCCGGGACGACGTGACCCTGT
TCATCAGCGCGGTCCAGGACCAGGTGGTGCCGGACAACACCCTGGCCTGGGTGTGGGTGCGCGGCCTGGA
CGAGCTGTACGCCGAGTGGTCGGAGGTCGTGTCCACGAACTTCCGGGACGCCTCCGGGCCGGCCATGACC
GAGATCGGCGAGCAGCCGTGGGGGCGGGAGTTCGCCCTGCGCGACCCGGCCGGCAACTGCGTGCACTTCG
TGGCCGAGGAGCAGGACTGACACGTGCTACGAGATTTCGATTCCACCGCCGCCTTCTATGAAAGGTTGGG
CTTCGGAATCGTTTTCCGGGACGCCGGCTGGATGATCCTCCAGCGCGGGGATCTCATGCTGGAGTTCTTC
GCCCACCCCAACTTGTTTATTGCAGCTTATAATGGTTACAAATAAAGCAATAGCATCACAAATTTCACAA
ATAAAGCATTTTTTTCACTGCATTCTAGTTGTGGTTTGTCCAAACTCATCAATGTATCTTATCATGTCTG
TATACCGTCGACCTCTAGCTAGAGCTTGGCGTAATCATGGTCATAGCTGTTTCCTGTGTGAAATTGTTAT
CCGCTCACAATTCCACACAACATACGAGCCGGAAGCATAAAGTGTAAAGCCTGGGGTGCCTAATGAGTGA
GCTAACTCACATTAATTGCGTTGCGCTCACTGCCCGCTTTCCAGTCGGGAAACCTGTCGTGCCAGCTGCA
TTAATGAATCGGCCAACGCGCGGGGAGAGGCGGTTTGCGTATTGGGCGCTCTTCCGCTTCCTCGCTCACT
GACTCGCTGCGCTCGGTCGTTCGGCTGCGGCGAGCGGTATCAGCTCACTCAAAGGCGGTAATACGGTTAT
CCACAGAATCAGGGGATAACGCAGGAAAGAACATGTGAGCAAAAGGCCAGCAAAAGGCCAGGAACCGTAA
AAAGGCCGCGTTGCTGGCGTTTTTCCATAGGCTCCGCCCCCCTGACGAGCATCACAAAAATCGACGCTCA
AGTCAGAGGTGGCGAAACCCGACAGGACTATAAAGATACCAGGCGTTTCCCCCTGGAAGCTCCCTCGTGC
GCTCTCCTGTTCCGACCCTGCCGCTTACCGGATACCTGTCCGCCTTTCTCCCTTCGGGAAGCGTGGCGCT
TTCTCATAGCTCACGCTGTAGGTATCTCAGTTCGGTGTAGGTCGTTCGCTCCAAGCTGGGCTGTGTGCAC
GAACCCCCCGTTCAGCCCGACCGCTGCGCCTTATCCGGTAACTATCGTCTTGAGTCCAACCCGGTAAGAC
ACGACTTATCGCCACTGGCAGCAGCCACTGGTAACAGGATTAGCAGAGCGAGGTATGTAGGCGGTGCTAC
AGAGTTCTTGAAGTGGTGGCCTAACTACGGCTACACTAGAAGAACAGTATTTGGTATCTGCGCTCTGCTG
AAGCCAGTTACCTTCGGAAAAAGAGTTGGTAGCTCTTGATCCGGCAAACAAACCACCGCTGGTAGCGGTG
GTTTTTTTGTTTGCAAGCAGCAGATTACGCGCAGAAAAAAAGGATCTCAAGAAGATCCTTTGATCTTTTC
TACGGGGTCTGACGCTCAGTGGAACGAAAACTCACGTTAAGGGATTTTGGTCATGAGATTATCAAAAAGG
ATCTTCACCTAGATCCTTTTAAATTAAAAATGAAGTTTTAAATCAATCTAAAGTATATATGAGTAAACTT
GGTCTGACAGTTACCAATGCTTAATCAGTGAGGCACCTATCTCAGCGATCTGTCTATTTCGTTCATCCAT
AGTTGCCTGACTCCCCGTCGTGTAGATAACTACGATACGGGAGGGCTTACCATCTGGCCCCAGTGCTGCA
ATGATACCGCGAGACCCACGCTCACCGGCTCCAGATTTATCAGCAATAAACCAGCCAGCCGGAAGGGCCG
AGCGCAGAAGTGGTCCTGCAACTTTATCCGCCTCCATCCAGTCTATTAATTGTTGCCGGGAAGCTAGAGT
AAGTAGTTCGCCAGTTAATAGTTTGCGCAACGTTGTTGCCATTGCTACAGGCATCGTGGTGTCACGCTCG
TCGTTTGGTATGGCTTCATTCAGCTCCGGTTCCCAACGATCAAGGCGAGTTACATGATCCCCCATGTTGT
GCAAAAAAGCGGTTAGCTCCTTCGGTCCTCCGATCGTTGTCAGAAGTAAGTTGGCCGCAGTGTTATCACT
CATGGTTATGGCAGCACTGCATAATTCTCTTACTGTCATGCCATCCGTAAGATGCTTTTCTGTGACTGGT
GAGTACTCAACCAAGTCATTCTGAGAATAGTGTATGCGGCGACCGAGTTGCTCTTGCCCGGCGTCAATAC
GGGATAATACCGCGCCACATAGCAGAACTTTAAAAGTGCTCATCATTGGAAAACGTTCTTCGGGGCGAAA
ACTCTCAAGGATCTTACCGCTGTTGAGATCCAGTTCGATGTAACCCACTCGTGCACCCAACTGATCTTCA
GCATCTTTTACTTTCACCAGCGTTTCTGGGTGAGCAAAAACAGGAAGGCAAAATGCCGCAAAAAAGGGAA
TAAGGGCGACACGGAAATGTTGAATACTCATACTCTTCCTTTTTCAATATTATTGAAGCATTTATCAGGG
TTATTGTCTCATGAGCGGATACATATTTGAATGTATTTAGAAAAATAAACAAATAGGGGTTCCGCGCACA
TTTCCCCGAAAAGTGCCACCTGAC
